>Addgene plasmid #29748 | pET MBP mOrange LIC cloning vector (MBP-mOrange) | depositor full sequence | sequence record 13832 | Author sequence
TGGCGAATGGG
[124 nt withheld, positions 12-135]
C
[91 nt withheld, positions 137-227]
A
[49 nt withheld, positions 229-277]
CCTTTGACGTTGGAGTCCACGTTCTTT
[37 nt withheld, positions 305-341]
ACCCTATCTCGGTCTATTCTTTTGATTTATAAGGGATTTTGCCGATTTCGGCCTATTGGTTAAAAAATGA
GCTGATTTAACAAAAATTTAACGCGAATTTTAACAAACTAGTAACGTTTACAATTTCAGGTGGCACTTTT
CGGGGAAATGTGCGCGGAACCCCTATTTGTTTATTTTTCTAAATACATTCAAATATGTATCCGCTCATGA
ATTAATTCTTAGAAAAACTCATCGAGCATCAAATGAAACTGCAATTTATTCATATCAGGATTATCAATAC
CATATTTTTGAAAAAGCCGTTTCTGTAATGAAGGAGAAAACTCACCGAGGCAGTTCCATAGGATGGCAAG
ATCCTGGTATCGGTCTGCGATTCCGACTCGTCCAACATCAATACAACCTATTAATTTCCCCTCGTCAAAA
ATAAGGTTATCAAGTGAGAAATCACCATGAGTGACGACTGAATCCGGTGAGAATGGCAAAAGTTTATGCA
TTTCTTTCCAGACTTGTTCAACAGGCCAGCCATTACGCTCGTCATCAAAATCACTCGCATCAACCAAACC
GTTATTCATTCGTGATTGCGCCTGAGCGAGACGAAATACGCGATCGCTGTTAAAAGGACAATTACAAACA
GGAATCGAATGCAACCGGCGCAGGAACACTGCCAGCGCATCAACAATGTTTTCACCTGAATCAGGATATT
CTTCTAATACCTGGAATGCTGTTTTCCCGGGGATCGCAGTGGTGAGTAACCATGCATCATCAGGAGTACG
GATAAAATGCTTGATGGTCGGAAGAGGCATAAATTCCGTCAGCCAGTTTAGTCTGACCATCTCATCTGTA
ACATCATTGGCAACGCTACCTTTGCCATGTTTCAGAAACAACTCTGGCGCATCGGGCTTCCCATACAATC
GATAGATTGTCGCACCTGATTGCCCGACATTATCGCGAGCCCATTTATACCCATATAAATCAGCATCCAT
GTTGGAATTTAATCGCGGCCTAGAGCAAGACGTTTCCCGTTGAATATGGCTCATAACACCCCTTGTATTA
CTGTTTATGTAAGCAGACAGTTTTATTGTTCATGACCAAAATCCCTTAACGTGAGTTTTCGTTCCACTGA
GCGTCAGACCCCGTAGAAAAGATCAAAGGATCTTCTTGAGATCCTTTTTTTCTGCGCGTAATCTGCTGCT
TGCAAACAAAAAAACCACCGCTACCAGCGGTGGTTTGTTTGCCGGATCAAGAGCTACCAACTCTTTTTCC
GAAGGTAACTGGCTTCAGCAGAGCGCAGATACCAAATACTGTCCTTCTAGTGTAGCCGTAGTTAGGCCAC
CACTTCAAGAACTCTGTAGCACCGCCTACATACCTCGCTCTGCTAATCCTGTTACCAGTGGCTGCTGCCA
GTGGCGATAAGTCGTGTCTTACCGGGTTGGACTCAAGACGATAGTTACCGGATAAGGCGCAGCGGTCGGG
CTGAACGGGGGGTTCGTGCACACAGCCCAGCTTGGAGCGAACGACCTACACCGAACTGAGATACCTACAG
CGTGAGCTATGAGAAAGCGCCACGCTTCCCGAAGGGAGAAAGGCGGACAGGTATCCGGTAAGCGGCAGGG
TCGGAACAGGAGAGCGCACGAGGGAGCTTCCAGGGGGAAACGCCTGGTATCTTTATAGTCCTGTCGGGTT
TCGCCACCTCTGACTTGAGCGTCGATTTTTGTGATGCTCGTCAGGGGGGCGGAGCCTATGGAAAAACGCC
AGCAACGCGGCCTTTTTACGGTTCCTGGCCTTTTGCTGGCCTTTTGCTCACATGTTCTTTCCTGCGTTAT
CCCCTGATTCTGTGGATAACCGTATTACCGCCTTTGAGTGAGCTGATACCGCTCGCCGCAGCCGAACGAC
CGAGCGCAGCGAGTCAGTGAGCGAGGAAGCGGAAGAGCGCCTGATGCGGTATTTTCTCCTTACGCATCTG
TGCGGTATTTCACACCGCATATATGGTGCACTCTCAGTACAATCTGCTCTGATGCCGCATAGTTAAGCCA
GTATACACTCCGCTATCGCTACGTGACTGGGTCATGGCTGCGCCCCGACACCCGCCAACACCCGCTGACG
CGCCCTGACGGGCTTGTCTGCTCCCGGCATCCGCTTACAGACAAGCTGTGACCGTCTCCGGGAGCTGCAT
GTGTCAGAGGTTTTCACCGTCATCACCGAAACGCGCGAGGCAGCTGCGGTAAAGCTCATCAGCGTGGTCG
TGAAGCGATTCACAGATGTCTGCCTGTTCATCCGCGTCCAGCTCGTTGAGTTTCTCCAGAAGCGTTAATG
TCTGGCTTCTGATAAAGCGGGCCATGTTAAGGGCGGTTTTTTCCTGTTTGGTCACTGATGCCTCCGTGTA
AGGGGGATTTCTGTTCATGGGGGTAATGATACCGATGAAACGAGAGAGGATGCTCACGATACGGGTTACT
GATGATGAACATGCCCGGTTACTGGAACGTTGTGAGGGTAAACAACTGGCGGTATGGATGCGGCGGGACC
AGAGAAAAATCACTCAGGGTCAATGCCAGCGCTTCGTTAATACAGATGTAGGTGTTCCACAGGGTAGCCA
GCAGCATCCTGCGATGCAGATCCGGAACATAATGGTGCAGGGCGCTGACTTCCGCGTTTCCAGACTTTAC
GAAACACGGAAACCGAAGACCATTCATGTTGTTGCTCAGGTCGCAGACGTTTTGCAGCAGCAGTCGCTTC
ACGTTCGCTCGCGTATCGGTGATTCATTCTGCTAACCAGTAAGGCAACCCCGCCAGCCTAGCCGGGTCCT
CAACGACAGGAGCACGATCATGCGCACCCGTGGGGCCGCCATGCCGGCGATAATGGCCTGCTTCTCGCCG
AAACGTTTGGTGGCGGGACCAGTGACGAAGGCTTGAGCGAGGGCGTGCAAGATTCCGAATACCGCAAGCG
ACAGGCCGATCATCGTCGCGCTCCAGCGAAAGCGGTCCTCGCCGAAAATGACCCAGAGCGCTGCCGGCAC
CTGTCCTACGAGTTGCATGATAAAGAAGACAGTCATAAGTGCGGCGACGATAGTCATGCCCCGCGCCCAC
CGGAAGGAGCTGACTGGGTTGAAGGCTCTCAAGGGCATCGGTCGAGATCCCGGTGCCTAATGAGTGAGCT
AACTTACATTAATTGCGTTGCGCTCACTGCCCGCTTTCCAGTCGGGAAACCTGTCGTGCCAGCTGCATTA
ATGAATCGGCCAACGCGCGGGGAGAGGCGGTTTGCGTATTGGGCGCCAGGGTGGTTTTTCTTTTCACCAG
TGAGACGGGCAACAGCTGATTGCCCTTCACCGCCTGGCCCTGAGAGAGTTGCAGCAAGCGGTCCACGCTG
GTTTGCCCCAGCAGGCGAAAATCCTGTTTGATGGTGGTTAACGGCGGGATATAACATGAGCTGTCTTCGG
TATCGTCGTATCCCACTACCGAGATATCCGCACCAACGCGCAGCCCGGACTCGGTAATGGCGCGCATTGC
GCCCAGCGCCATCTGATCGTTGGCAACCAGCATCGCAGTGGGAACGATGCCCTCATTCAGCATTTGCATG
GTTTGTTGAAAACCGGACATGGCACTCCAGTCGCCTTCCCGTTCCGCTATCGGCTGAATTTGATTGCGAG
TGAGATATTTATGCCAGCCAGCCAGACGCAGACGCGCCGAGACAGAACTTAATGGGCCCGCTAACAGCGC
GATTTGCTGGTGACCCAATGCGACCAGATGCTCCACGCCCAGTCGCGTACCGTCTTCATGGGAGAAAATA
ATACTGTTGATGGGTGTCTGGTCAGAGACATCAAGAAATAACGCCGGAACATTAGTGCAGGCAGCTTCCA
CAGCAATGGCATCCTGGTCATCCAGCGGATAGTTAATGATCAGCCCACTGACGCGTTGCGCGAGAAGATT
GTGCACCGCCGCTTTACAGGCTTCGACGCCGCTTCGTTCTACCATCGACACCACCACGCTGGCACCCAGT
TGATCGGCGCGAGATTTAATCGCCGCGACAATTTGCGACGGCGCGTGCAGGGCCAGACTGGAGGTGGCAA
CGCCAATCAGCAACGACTGTTTGCCCGCCAGTTGTTGTGCCACGCGGTTGGGAATGTAATTCAGCTCCGC
CATCGCCGCTTCCACTTTTTCCCGCGTTTTCGCAGAAACGTGGCTGGCCTGGTTCACCACGCGGGAAACG
GTCTGATAAGAGACACCGGCATACTCTGCGACATCGTATAACGTTACTGGTTTCACATTCACCACCCTGA
ATTGACTCTCTTCCGGGCGCTATCATGCCATACCGCGAAAGGTTTTGCGCCATTCGATGGTGTCCGGGAT
CTCGACGCTCTCCCTTATGCGACTCCTGCATTAGGAAGCAGCCCAGTAGTAGGTTGAGGCCGTTGAGCAC
CGCCGCCGCAAGGAATGGTGCATGCAAGGAGATGGCGCCCAACAGTCCCCCGGCCACGGGGCCTGCCACC
ATACCCACGCCGAAACAAGCGCTCATGAGCCCGAAGTGGCGAGCCCGATCTTCCCCATCGGTGATGTCGG
CGATATAGGCGCCAGCAACCGCACCTGTGGCGCCGGTGATGCCGGCCACGATGCGTCCGGCGTAGAGGAT
CGAGATCTCGATCCCGCGAAATTAATACGACTCACTATAGGGGAATTGTGAGCGGATAACAATTCCCCTC
TAGAAATAATTTTGTTTAACTTTAAGAAGGAGATATAGCATGGGTTCTTCTGGAGGCCTGAACGATATTT
TTGAAGCGCAGAAAATTGAATGGCATGAATCCATGGGTTCTTCTCACCATCACCATCACCACGGTTCTTC
TATGAAAATCGAAGAAGGTAAACTGGTAATCTGGATTAACGGCGATAAAGGCTATAACGGTCTCGCTGAA
GTCGGTAAGAAATTCGAGAAAGATACCGGAATTAAAGTCACCGTTGAGCATCCGGATAAACTGGAAGAGA
AATTCCCACAGGTTGCGGCAACTGGCGATGGCCCTGACATTATCTTCTGGGCACACGACCGCTTTGGTGG
CTACGCTCAATCTGGCCTGTTGGCTGAAATCACCCCGGACAAAGCGTTCCAGGACAAGCTGTATCCGTTT
ACCTGGGATGCCGTACGTTACAACGGCAAGCTGATTGCTTACCCGATCGCTGTTGAAGCGTTATCGCTGA
TTTATAACAAAGATCTGCTGCCGAACCCGCCAAAAACCTGGGAAGAGATCCCGGCGCTGGATAAAGAACT
GAAAGCGAAAGGTAAGAGCGCGCTGATGTTCAACCTGCAAGAACCGTACTTCACCTGGCCGCTGATTGCT
GCTGACGGGGGTTATGCGTTCAAGTATGAAAACGGCAAGTACGACATTAAAGACGTGGGCGTGGATAACG
CTGGCGCGAAAGCGGGTCTGACCTTCCTGGTTGACCTGATTAAAAACAAACACATGAATGCAGACACCGA
TTACTCCATCGCAGAAGCTGCCTTTAATAAAGGCGAAACAGCGATGACCATCAACGGCCCGTGGGCATGG
TCCAACATCGACACCAGCAAAGTGAATTATGGTGTAACGGTACTGCCGACCTTCAAGGGTCAACCATCCA
AACCGTTCGTTGGCGTGCTGAGCGCAGGTATTAACGCCGCCAGTCCGAACAAAGAGCTGGCAAAAGAGTT
CCTCGAAAACTATCTGCTGACTGATGAAGGTCTGGAAGCGGTTAATAAAGACAAACCGCTGGGTGCCGTA
GCGCTGAAGTCTTACGAGGAAGAGTTGGCGAAAGATCCACGTATTGCCGCCACTATGGAAAACGCCCAGA
AAGGTGAAATCATGCCGAACATCCCGCAGATGTCCGCTTTCTGGTATGCCGTGCGTACTGCGGTGATCAA
CGCCGCCAGCGGTCGTCAGACTGTCGATGAAGCCCTGAAAGACGCGCAGACTAATTCGAGCTCGAACAAC
AACAACAATAACAATAACAACAACCTCGGGATCGAGGAAAACCTGTACTTCCAATCCAATATTGGTAGTG
GGAGCAACGGCAGCAGCGGATCCGTGAGCAAGGGCGAGGAGAATAACATGGCCATCATCAAGGAGTTCAT
GCGCTTCAAGGTGCGCATGGAGGGCTCCGTGAACGGCCACGAGTTCGAGATCGAGGGCGAGGGCGAGGGC
CGCCCCTACGAGGGCTTTCAGACCGCTAAGCTGAAGGTGACCAAGGGTGGCCCCCTGCCCTTCGCCTGGG
ACATCCTGTCCCCTCAGTTCACCTACGGCTCCAAGGCCTACGTGAAGCACCCCGCCGACATCCCCGACTA
CTTCAAGCTGTCCTTCCCCGAGGGCTTCAAGTGGGAGCGCGTGATGAACTTCGAGGACGGCGGCGTGGTG
ACCGTGACCCAGGACTCCTCCCTCCAGGACGGCGAGTTCATCTACAAGGTGAAGCTGCGCGGCACCAACT
TCCCCTCCGACGGCCCCGTAATGCAGAAGAAGACCATGGGCTGGGAGGCCTCCTCCGAGCGGATGTACCC
CGAGGACGGCGCCCTGAAGGGCGAGATCAAGATGAGGCTGAAGCTGAAGGACGGCGGCCACTACACCTCC
GAGGTCAAGACCACCTACAAGGCCAAGAAGCCCGTGCAGCTGCCCGGCGCCTACATCGTCGGCATCAAGT
TGGACATCACCTCCCACAACGAGGACTACACCATCGTGGAACAGTACGAACGCGCCGAGGGCCGCCACTC
CACCGGCGGCATGGACGAGCTGTACAAGTAATAGTAAGCGGCCGCACTCGAGCACCACCACCACCACCAC
TGAGATCCGGCTGCTAACAAAGCCCGAAAGGAAGCTGAGTTGGCTGCTGCCACCGCTGAGCAATAACTAG
CATAACCCCTTGGGGCCTCTAAACGGGTCTTGAGGGGTTTTTTGCTGAAAGGAGGAACTATATCCGGAT
Features (pLannotate 1.2.2; 22 found; start..end, strand, type, name):
     12..440     +  rep_origin     f1 ori (sequence partly withheld): f1 bacteriophage origin of replication; arrow indicates direction of (+) strand synthesis
    494..551     +  promoter       AmpR promoter (fragment): bla
    560..1375    -  CDS            KanR: aminoglycoside phosphotransferase; aph(3')-Ia; confers resistance to kanamycin in bacteria or G418 (Geneticin®) in eukaryotes
   1497..2085    +  rep_origin     ori: high-copy-number ColE1/pMB1/pBR322/pUC origin of replication
   2271..2413    -  misc_feature   bom: basis of mobility region from pBR322
   2515..2706    -  CDS            rop: Rop protein, which maintains plasmids at low copy number; rop
   2723..3103    +  CDS            YPB1_ECOLX: Protein predicted: Swiss-Prot protein existence level 4. From Escherichia coli.
   3175..3466    -  CDS            TcR (fragment): tetracycline efflux protein; tet; confers resistance to tetracycline
   3481..3502    -  protein_bind   CAP binding site: CAP binding activates transcription in the presence of cAMP. E. coli catabolite activator protein
   3515..4597    -  CDS            lacI: lac repressor; lacI; The lac repressor binds to the lac operator to inhibit transcription in E. coli. This inhibition can be relieved by adding lactose or isopropyl-β-D-thiogalactopyranoside (IPTG).
   4598..4675    -  promoter       lacI promoter: lacI
   4683..4962    -  CDS            TcR (fragment): tetracycline efflux protein; tet; confers resistance to tetracycline
   4984..5002    +  promoter       T7 promoter: promoter for bacteriophage T7 RNA polymerase
   5003..5027    +  protein_bind   lac operator: The lac repressor binds to the lac operator to inhibit transcription in E. coli. This inhibition can be relieved by adding lactose or isopropyl-β-D-thiogalactopyranoside (IPTG). lac repressor encoded by lacI
   5042..5064    +  RBS            RBS: efficient ribosome binding site from bacteriophage T7 gene 10 (Olins and Rangwala, 1989)
   5146..5162    +  CDS            6xHis (fragment): 6xHis affinity tag
   5173..6273    +  CDS            MBP: maltose binding protein from E. coli; malE (mutated); This version of the gene does not encode a signal sequence, so MBP will remain in the cytosol.
   6328..6344    +  CDS            TEV site (fragment): tobacco etch virus (TEV) protease recognition and cleavage site
   6385..7091    +  CDS            mOrange (fragment): orange monomeric derivative of DsRed fluorescent protein (Shanet et al., 2004) mammalian codon-optimized
   7114..7131    +  CDS            9xHis (fragment): 9xHis affinity tag
   7141..7190    +  CDS            SET1 (fragment): solubility-enhancement tag derived from T7 phage gene 10B
   7198..7245    +  terminator     T7 terminator: transcription terminator for bacteriophage T7 RNA polymerase
