[The description below was written by a language model from this plasmid's Addgene catalogue record and pLannotate feature annotations shown in this document.]
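Description:
pET MBP mOrange LIC cloning vector (MBP-mOrange) is an empty 7,270 bp pET-family backbone for bacterial expression, designed to accept an open reading frame by ligation-independent cloning (LIC). It is selected with kanamycin through an aph(3')-Ia KanR gene and replicates from a ColE1/pBR322-type origin. That origin sits alongside the bom region and the rop gene, consistent with the low copy number listed in the catalogue. An f1 origin is also present, and short tetracycline-resistance fragments flanking the lacI region appear to be non-functional remnants of the pBR322 lineage.

The expression cassette is driven by a T7 promoter with an adjacent lac operator and the T7 gene 10 ribosome binding site, and it ends at a T7 terminator. A plasmid-borne lacI gene supplies repressor, so expression is IPTG-inducible in hosts that provide T7 RNA polymerase. According to the catalogue, the N-terminal fusion module consists of a biotin acceptor AviTag, a 6xHis tag, cytosolic (signal-sequence-free) maltose binding protein and a TEV protease site. The automated annotation detects the His, MBP and TEV elements but not the AviTag. The LIC site lies between the TEV site and mOrange and is destroyed on insertion. A gene cloned without a stop codon is therefore expressed as tag-MBP-TEV-target-mOrange. MBP is intended to enhance solubility and can be removed with TEV protease, while the C-terminal mOrange (excitation about 548 nm, emission about 562 nm) gives a fluorescent readout of the target.

The annotation also flags a short His-tag fragment and a SET1-like fragment downstream of mOrange. The catalogue does not list these as tags, and the record does not establish whether they are translated.
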