Addgene plasmid #29748: pET MBP mOrange LIC cloning vector (MBP-mOrange)
Purpose: (Empty Backbone)
Depositing lab: Scott Gradia. Depositing organization: University of California, Berkeley.
Backbone
  Vector backbone: pET
  Backbone size (bp): 7270
  Vector type: Bacterial Expression
  Tag / fusion protein: mOrange (C terminal on backbone); AviTag (biotin) (N terminal on backbone); 6xHis (N terminal on backbone); MBP (N terminal on backbone); TEV cleavage site (N terminal on backbone)
Growth in bacteria
  Bacterial resistance: Kanamycin, 50 μg/mL
  Growth temperature: 37°C
  Growth strain: DH5alpha
  Copy number: Low Copy
Gene/Insert
  Gene/Insert name: None
  Tag / fusion protein: Biotin - His6 - MBP -TEV (N terminal on backbone); mOrange (C terminal on backbone)
  Cloning method: Restriction Enzyme; 5′ cloning site LIC site vGFP (destroyed during cloning); 3′ cloning site LIC site vGFP (destroyed during cloning)
  Sequencing primers: 5′ MBP forward (5'ggtcgtcagactgtcgatgaagcc); 3′ mOrange reverse (5'gcaccttgaagcgcatgaact)
Terms and licenses: Academic/Nonprofit Terms; Industry Terms: Not Available to Industry
Depositor comments: This plasmid is an empty vector. Your gene can be inserted with a LIC cloning protocol. mOrange has a excitation max of 548 nm and an emission max of 562 nm. A TEV-cleavable MBP will be added to the N-terminal side of your protein to enhance solubility. To clone into this vector, add LIC tags to the 5' end of your PCR primers. Forward - 5'TACTTCCAATCCAATGCA3' Reverse - 5'CTCCCACTACCAATGCC 3' Do NOT include a stop codon with your reverse primer. Linearize the plasmid with SspI, then gel purify. When digesting the DNA with T4 polymerase, use dCTP for the insert and dGTP for your linearized vector. More information on this vector can be found through http://qb3.berkeley.edu/qb3/macrolab/
How to cite: pET MBP mOrange LIC cloning vector (MBP-mOrange) was a gift from Scott Gradia (Addgene plasmid # 29748 ; http://n2t.net/addgene:29748 ; RRID:Addgene_29748)
