>Addgene plasmid #29748 | pET MBP mOrange LIC cloning vector (MBP-mOrange) | addgene partial sequence | sequence record 35245 | 29748 with pBRrevBam
GCCGGCCACGATGCGTCCGGCGTAGAGGATCGAGATCTCGATCCCGCGAAATTAATACGACTCACTATAG
GGGAATTGTGAGCGGATAACAATTCCCCTCTAGAAATAATTTTGTTTAACTTTAAGAAGGAGATATAGCA
TGGGTTCTTCTGGAGGCCTGAACGATATTTTTGAAGCGCAGAAAATTGAATGGCATGAATCCATGGGTTC
TTCTCACCATCACCATCACCACGGTTCTTCTATGAAAATCGAAGAAGGTAAACTGGTAATCTGGATTAAC
GGCGATAAAGGCTATAACGGTCTCGCTGAAGTCGGTAAGAAATTCGAGAAAGATACCGGAATTAAAGTCA
CCGTTGAGCATCCGGATAAACTGGAAGAGAAATTCCCACAGGTTGCGGCAACTGGCGATGGCCCTGACAT
TATCTTCTGGGCACACGACCGCTTTGGTGGCTACGCTCAATCTGGCCTGTTGGCTGAAATCACCCCGGAC
AAAGCGTTCCAGGACAAGCTGTATCCGTTTACCTGGGATGCCGTACGTTACAACGGCAAGCTGATTGCTT
ACCCGATCGCTGTTGAAGCGTTATCGCTGATTTATAACAAAGATCTGCTGCCGAACCCGCCAAAAACCTG
GGAAGAGATCCCGGCGCTGGATAAAGAACTGAAAGCGAAAGGTAAGAGCGCGCTGATGTTCAACCTGCAA
GAACCGTACTTCACCTGGCCGCTGATTGCTGCTGACGGGGGTTATGCGTTCAAGTATGAAA
