>Addgene plasmid #29748 | pET MBP mOrange LIC cloning vector (MBP-mOrange) | addgene partial sequence | sequence record 36476 | T7-term
GCTTTGTTAGCAGCCGGATCTCAGTGGTGGTGGTGGTGGTGCTCGAGTGCGGCCGCTTACTATTACTTGT
ACAGCTCGTCCATGCCGCCGGTGGAGTGGCGGCCCTCGGCGCGTTCGTACTGTTCCACGATGGTGTAGTC
CTCGTTGTGGGAGGTGATGTCCAACTTGATGCCGACGATGTAGGCGCCGGGCAGCTGCACGGGCTTCTTG
GCCTTGTAGGTGGTCTTGACCTCGGAGGTGTAGTGGCCGCCGTCCTTCAGCTTCAGCCTCATCTTGATCT
CGCCCTTCAGGGCGCCGTCCTCGGGGTACATCCGCTCGGAGGAGGCCTCCCAGCCCATGGTCTTCTTCTG
CATTACGGGGCCGTCGGAGGGGAAGTTGGTGCCGCGCAGCTTCACCTTGTAGATGAACTCGCCGTCCTGG
AGGGAGGAGTCCTGGGTCACGGTCACCACGCCGCCGTCCTCGAAGTTCATCACGCGCTCCCACTTGAAGC
CCTCGGGGAAGGACAGCTTGAAGTAGTCGGGGATGTCGGCGGGGTGCTTCACGTAGGCCTTGGAGCCGTA
GGTGAACTGAGGGGACAGGATGTCCCAGGCGAAGGGCAGGGGGCCACCCTTGGTCACCTTCAGCTTAGCG
GTCTGAAAGCCCTCGTAGGGGCGGCCCTCGCCCTCGCCCTCGATCTCGAACTCGTGGCCGTTCACGGAGC
CCTCCATGCGCACCTTGAAGCGCATGAACTCCTTGATGATGGCCATGTTATTCTCCTCGCCCTTGCTCAC
GGATCCGCTGCTGCCGTTGCTCCCACTACCAATATTGGATTGGAAGTACAGGTTTTCCTCGATCCCGAG
